>Addgene plasmid #200160 | pJH4203 | addgene full sequence | sequence record 413719 | Addgene NGS Result
AAGCTTGGGCTGCAGCATGCGGCCGCTCGTCTTTACCGCTTTGTTTTTTATTGCTTACTTTACCTCTAGT
GATTATCTTATTGGAATTTATGCACATGACGTGTTGTACTAGTTTAACAATTTCAATTGACAGTTTTTTC
GATTAGGCTTTTGAACATATTTATATATTTCTTTATTTACGAATGTGAACTTAAAAGTGGATTCTCGAAA
TCTTTTATCGGGTTTTTTGAGCCTAAAATGACCCATTTATCAAGATTTATCAAAAAAGCTATGACGGTTT
AAAGGTTTTTGATTAAAGGCGTGTTTTTTTTAGCTAAAATCTCAAACTCTGCTAAACTATCAGTGCCCCA
ACGTGAAAAAACAACATGAAAAACCCCAAAATCAAAAAGCATCTTAATCAGCCAAAAACACTTCATAAAT
TGCAAAAATATGCATTAACAAATGACAACTAAATGGAAAAGTACTCCCGACTTTTCAAGATGGAAAAATG
TGAGATCTTCGCTGAAAATAGAGTTTTTTTTCAAATGAAAAATTTGGAATAAAGCTCAAATGTTTGTCTC
AAAGTTGGTAATTGTTGAAAAAAATTTTGATAATTTGGCGAATATTTGTGAATTGAAACATAACTATTTC
GGTTTTACGCGTACTTGTAAAATTCAAAATTTTACAAGAAATTATAAAACTTTATGAGCTTTAGATGGTC
AATACGCAAACATTCATCTAGTTTATAGCCTTACATTAAAACATTTTACCTATTCAGGTTAATTGAACAG
TATCTTTAAAGGTGGTGTAGTCGAATTTTTTAAAATTTCTTTATTAGACTCAAAATTGTCTGAAAACACC
AAATTTCATAAGTAAACTTCTTGAAAACTTTTCGGCTCGAAAAAATGACCTAAAATTAGTGAAAATTTGA
AATGTGGCCAATTTATCAAGCGGCTGCAAACAATTTTTTTTTGAAATTGTTGTCTGATTTTGGATATAGA
TGTAAGGTATTTAAAAAAAAGATGGACGAAGAAAATTGGTAAAAAAATTTGACAAATCTCTTCGTCCATC
GACTTTGAAAGACCTTAATCAAGTTTAAAACGCAAGATAGTCAATTTATATACCCAAAATCAGATGATAA
TTCAAAAAAAATTGTTTCCAGCCGCTGCGACAATGTTAAGTTAATTTAAGGTCATTTTTCGAGCAGCCAT
AACTTCTTTTTTTTAAGTTTCAACAAGTTTCATTATAAAATTCGGTGTTTTCAGACAATTTTGAATATAA
TAAAGAAATAAAGAAAAATTCGACTACATCACCTTTAAACTAAATTTCAAATGTAATTTTTTTTTACTTT
TCAAAATGATTCGTTCTCGGTTTTGTTGTGAACATTTTTTTGCTAATACGCTTACGAAATGTTTTGTGTG
GCAATCATTTTGATTGAAGTTCCCGGCAGCTACAACATATTTTTAGAACTAGAAAACAATAGAACGCACA
GAATATCCACGTTCCCATGTTTTCAATTTCTCTTTTCGAAATCCTTTACAAAATCCGAACGCCGTTCTGA
TTCAGCCTTGAGACATTTTTCAAAAAAAAAATCAGTGTGAGCATTATAGTTTTCAGTTTTGAATATTCAC
ATTTTGCACTTTTTGCCTACTTTCCGTATTCTGCAGTTTCCACATCACCTTGTTACATCTCTCAGGAAGT
TTCTGAAAGTGACACCACGCTCACACACGATGAAATTCATACCCACCAACCTCCCTTCTCTGCCTCCCTC
AACTTCTTCCACGGAATTCTATCTCCTCTTATCCAGTTAGGGACACATATCGAGTTTCACCAAAAATAAT
GAGAAGTGTGGTCAGAGACACCACATTGAATTAACTATTAGTTCAAAAGTTGCAGGTTTCCTAGTGCAAA
AAGTTTATGTTCCCATCTACCAAACGACTCACCGCCAATTGACTTTGCAGTGGCAACATTGGGAAATGCG
ACCCATCATATTGTTCCTATTGTCATGTACAAGCTGTCCCTGTTTTGCTCGCTTAATCCGTCAACCCCTT
CCCCGTTCTAATTAGAGATGAGTGAATTACAATAGAGTTGAAACGGAAATCTGAGTGTCTGTAGCTTTCC
GCCGCCGCTTTTGTTACGAGATGGTAGACGTCCCTTTCTTGGTGTTTATTGTCTCACAAACTGTATAATA
AAGCACCGTTGTGTAAAAGGCATTTGGTATCAGGAAGATAAAATGAATAAAATGCAAATGCGGAATCAAA
AATTGCCAAATAATTTTGACCAATAAAATATCAAAAATAATAGAACAGAAATAAACAAATAAAACTACGG
AGAAAATGTGATTATTCCATTAAACAACGTTTTAAACCAACTTTATTCGTCAGTGGGGAAGGTTTTGGAC
AAATATCATAGTAAAACTTGTTCGTTTTAATTATACATAATCAATAATTATAGGTGTTAGATCCAATGGT
CGAAATTTAAAAAAAAATCAACATTTTAGAAAATTTCGGCAATTTACCGAAATATTGACTGACAATTTTA
CATATATAAGTGTTTTGAAATAGAATCCCCATTGACGATGCGCCACCTTAAACAGTAGAACTGTTCCAAT
CAGAAACTAAATAAATACGGTTATTATATATATATATATATATATATAACTTGTTTTTATTATGCATTTC
TCAAAACTCACCAAACTCAATCTCTAATTTACGGTTGTTGAGGAAAATATATTTATCACATTTAGTTGAG
ACTCTAAAAGAAGTACAACTTTTTTCTTGCAATTCCTCCACCAATCCAATTTTTCAAGAGTCAATTGCTT
GGAGTCCTCGTTTTCTCGTAATCCGATATTCCCCCTATTTCTGTGATTTTATTCAGTTTCGTCCTCTTAC
ACCAAAAATCTTCATGACTTTTTTGGTTTTCTGCTTAATCTTTTTTTTGTTTTTAAAGTCTACCATCCGG
CAATTTTTTTTGCAAATGGTTGCTCAGAATTTGACCTCAGATTAAAATTTTCAGGAACTTCCTGGTCCCA
TTTCGTCACATTTAATAACAAACCAAATCCTTCAGCTTGAGTCGTCCAAGCCAACGCAACCCTAATTCGA
TTCCACCTCCAATTTACCTTTTTGCCGTTTTCGATCAAATTGTGGGGGCTCTTTTTATTTGAAAGTCGTA
AAATGGCGCGTCCTTGTCGAAAATTGAGATAGCTAATGGTTCCAAATAAAATCAAATGCATGAACCTAGT
AGGAAAAATCGTTTTTTTTTTCATCTTCCAAAGAAAAAGTTTAAGATAAACCCACCACTCCAGCAATCCA
CCTACGCGTTTTTCACCGGAAACTGTCATTTGTTTTTGATGTATGACAGTGCCAGCACTGAACTAAATTC
CCATTTGTTTTGTTGTGGTGTTATCTAACCACGTGGCTCTTTCTCTAAATTTTGCGTAGGCTGCAAGATC
CGCAATCCCACCAAAAAATGGTTTCTAATGTACTTCATACATATCCCACATGACTCAGTGCTCCGAAACG
CCCAGCAACCCCCGCGTTTGTCTTTACAAAAATGAGGCGGAAATGGGAAATTTTCCTGCTATTGCTATGG
TAAAATACTTAAGCTGTATTGAGATTTGGGAAATTGAAAGATAAGATGAAAAATCCACTCTGTATAATTA
AAAAGGTTTATTTTTTTTGTAATTTTTGTACCGCAAATTTTTTCATTAACTGATTTTTCTTTATTCATTC
GATGGCCCAGTTTCAGATCTTCATTATCATGTAGTTTATTCATTCAAACTATTTGTGACATCATGATGGT
TGTTTAAAAATAATTTCGAATGAAGAAAGCTTAGACCTATTATAATTTTCTTTTCTATAAAAAATATTGA
TTTTGTAAAGCGTTTGGCAGTGACAGTACCAAAAAATGTTTTAAAATGATTTAAGAAAATTTTTTATTTT
ATTTGTATAATACGCGTAAAATGAGTATACTCGTCATTTGTCACGAATCGAGTTCTCAGTTTGCTGTGAA
TATCTTGTAATAGAAATCGATCTCATAGTGTCACTTTTGAGGCATAACTTTTCAGGTTGTTACAAGTTCA
TTAACTTGTCAAGACTGGGTCATGTTTTAAAGTGTAACTGTTACCCATGTACCCTAAACTTTGAGACAAA
CTCCTCAAAACTTGTAACCAGAATCCTATGTAGATGACTCACAAAACCCTGTTTTCAATTTGAACGAATT
TCGAAACTGGCCAAAATGTTCCCCTCTTGCTCACCTAATGCTTTTACCATTTAAAAAGGATGGTAACAAC
ACTCTTTCGAAAATGTAGGCGGTCCATTTTCGGTTTCTCATAACCGTCTGGCTCTATCTCCTAGTGCGCG
AGGAGAGGGCGGGCGGAGTAGGAATCGGGGGCAGCGCACTCATACACTCTGCCCTTCTCTTTTGCACACA
CAGAAAAAGATAGATACAGACCAACACTTATTGTTGTCCAGTAAGCTTCCAGAAAACTATTTTCAGAATT
ACAAACTACATTTTTCTAGAACAGTCAATTGATTTTTTACAAGATTCGAGTATTCTAACATTAGTGAAAG
TATTTAGCCACTGCAATTTTCAACTGTAGGTTTCAACTTCCAAAAAAAATTCCTGGCATTTCTAATTGGA
TGAAAAAAGGCTATCTAGACCCTCCATTATTTACTCATAATTTCATCTCGTCCTCATTTTTAATCCCCTC
ATTGATCCCATCACAATCCGCCAAAATGTTTTTTAAACACTTTTTTCTTCACCAGCCGTATGTGGTCAAC
TGCCTAAAAATTTCACAGCTATTTGTCATTCCTTGCAGAAGAACTTCATTCTTCTTTTTCGAAAATCCCG
GGATTGGCCAAGGTAAGTTTAAACAGTTCGGTACGAAGTTCCTATACTTTCTAGAGAATAGGAACTTCTA
ACATAACATAGAACATTTTCAGGGATGATCGACGCCAACGTCGTTGAATTTTCAAATTTTAAATACTGAA
TATTTGTTTTTTTTCCTATTATTTATTTATTCTCTTTGTGTTTTTTTTCTTGCTTTCTAAAAAATTAATT
CAATCCAAATCTAAACATTTTTTTTTCTCTTTCCGTCTCCCAATTCGTATTCCGCTCCTCTCATCTGAAC
ACAATGTGCAAGTTTATTTATCTTCTCGCTTTCATTTCATTAGGACGTGGGGGGAATTGGTGGAAGGGGG
AAACACACAAAAGGATGATGGAAATGAAATAAGGACACACAATATGCAACAACATTCAATTCAGAAATAT
GGAGGAAGGTTTAAAAGAAAACATAAAAATATATAGAGGAGGAAGGAAAACTAGTAAAAAATAAGCAAAG
AAATTAGGCGAACGATGAGAATTGTCCTCGCTTGGAGGTAAGTTTAAACAGTTCGGTACGAAGTTCCTAT
ACTTTCTAGAGAATAGGAACTTCTAACTAACCATACATATTTAAATTTTCAGGGCTAGCATGGCAACATG
GAAAACCTACGCCCGGATAATCCTCGCTCACGTCAGTCTTATTGTCTTGTCGGTTGTCTATGTTGGATTT
GGAGCGTTTCTCTTCTATCAGTTGGAGCAACCGAATGAAGTTGAAGTTCGAGCTAGGAATATCGAAAGGT
TCAATATTCACAAACGACAAATGATTGAACATTTATGGGAGATGAGGGAAAGCGGTATTGGACAACACGT
GGTGGAGGATCTGGCTGTAAAATACGTAGACAACGTCACTCGCATTCTTTTCGAGGCATTTGACACCCAT
TGTATAGGAGCTAAGCATCTGAGACCCGGCGGAGAGGATGAAGACGTGAGTTGGAGTCTGAAATGTTTAT
CTGAAATTGAATTTGCACTGTGTTTAAGTTTCACAAACTCAATTTTTAAATTTCAGTACAATTGGACCTA
CATGACAGCTTTATTTTTCACTACAACTCTCCTCACGACTATTGGTTACGGTAACTTGACCCCAGTAACC
GGAAGAGGAAAATTGCTCTGCATCCTATACGCACTTTTCGGTGTCCCACTGATCAATATAACTGTTGCCG
ATATCGGAAAGTTTTTATCTGAAAATATTGTTCAATTGTATACTTGGTGAGACACTTTTTTTTGAAAACT
TTTTTAAAAATCCGAAATTCAGGTACCGAAAGCTTCGGGAAAAGTGCTCAAAACAAAAATACAGTGTCAT
TTCCAGTAAGGACGATAAGAATAAGGAAGGGGACCTGAATCTGGTAAGAGGGTCTAAAAATGGTCTAGTA
GTGGTTAAAATGGGCAAAAACAGGCAAACATTTTTTGAAATTAATAAGTACATTTCGAGTATACTTTTGA
AATCAGCCAATATCGGGTACATTTTTAAAATTCGGAAAAAAAAACGAGCGATAAAACCGCCCGCTAATCA
CCGGCAACTTGCCCATCTTTCAGCTTCTACAAAAAATTCAATTTCTCCAGTAAACCAAAAAAAAAACTTG
AAAAAAAAACAAAACATTTTGTTTTTTTTTCTTTTTTGGTCTGAACAAAAAACTAAAAAAAAACATCCAA
AAAATTCATTTTTGCCAAAAACACCAAAATAACCAAAACAATCGACCACTTCACCCTCGAACACTTTCCA
ATTAGAACTTTTTAAGGATCATTTGGAAAACTACATCTCGATTCCTATATTCCTAATTGTGGCGATACTA
CTCAGCTACATAACATTTGGAGCAGTTGTTCTGAGTATGTGGGAAGGATGGGATTTCTTCTCTGGATTCT
ACTTTAGCTTTATTACAATGACGACTGTCGGATTTGGTGATATAGTACCATTGAAACGGGAATATTATAT
TTTAGACTTATGCTATATTATTATTGGATTATCGATTACGTAAGTTTGTGATTTTGGCTATTAGTGCCTC
GAGTCTCAAAAAAACTGTAGTTTGTAGTTGACAAATTTCAAATCGTTGAAAATTTTTGCCAGTTGCGTTA
TTTTATATAGGTAGTACCAACAAAAAATTTCCAGCACGATGTGTATCGATTTGGTTGGAATTCAGTATAT
TCGGAAAATGCATTACTTCGGAAGAGCTATTAAGGTAAGAAGCTAAATTTTTAGTCCTACTAAAATTTTC
TAGGACGCCCGATTTGCTTTGGTAAACGTCGGCGGGAAGATGGTTCACGTGCCGGATTTAATGAGATATG
CGAGTGTTCTACAACAAAAGTATGGCCAAAAGAAGACCCATGACACAATAATTGTCAAGGGAGCTTATGC
TCCAAAGGATCTGAGCAAAATACGGTGAGAGGACTCGGTTTTTTTCTTAATAAAAAGAAAAATCAATTTA
AATTTTTGTATATCTAGATTCGTATAACAGTTCAGTTACAAATTAAATATTTCAAATATTCATTTGGTAT
TTACTCTGATAAGTTTTGATATCTGAAATATTTTGAAAACTCGTAAATTTCCAGATTTATCGATTTTGGA
GCATTGGCCTCAATTGAAAGTTGGCAATCGCTATGGTCAATTCTCACTGGAAGAACTCAAGAAGTTCATG
TTATGAGTAAAGGAGAAGAACTTTTCACTGGAGTTGTCCCAATTCTTGTTGAATTAGATGGTGATGTTAA
TGGGCACAAATTTTCTGTCAGTGGAGAGGGTGAAGGTGATGCAACATACGGAAAACTTACCCTTAAATTT
ATTTGCACTACTGGAAAACTACCTGTTCCATGGGTAAGTTTAAACATATATATACTAACTAACCCTGATT
ATTTAAATTTTCAGCCAACACTTGTCACTACTTTCTGTTATGGTGTTCAATGCTTCTCGAGATACCCAGA
TCATATGAAACGGCATGACTTTTTCAAGAGTGCCATGCCCGAAGGTTATGTACAGGAAAGAACTATATTT
TTCAAAGATGACGGGAACTACAAGACACGTAAGTTTAAACAGTTCGGTACTAACTAACCATACATATTTA
AATTTTCAGGTGCTGAAGTCAAGTTTGAAGGTGATACCCTTGTTAATAGAATCGAGTTAAAAGGTATTGA
TTTTAAAGAAGATGGAAACATTCTTGGACACAAATTGGAATACAACTATAACTCACACAATGTATACATC
ATGGCAGACAAACAAAAGAATGGAATCAAAGTTGTAAGTTTAAACATGATTTTACTAACTAACTAATCTG
ATTTAAATTTTCAGAACTTCAAAATTAGACACAACATTGAAGATGGAAGCGTTCAACTAGCAGACCATTA
TCAACAAAATACTCCAATTGGCGATGGCCCTGTCCTTTTACCAGACAACCATTACCTGTCCACACAATCT
GCCCTTTCGAAAGATCCCAACGAAAAGAGAGACCACATGGTCCTTCTTGAGTTTGTAACAGCTGCTGGGA
TTACACATGGCATGGATGAACTATACAAATAGCATTCGTAGAATTCCAACTGAGCGCCGGTCGCTACCAT
TACCAACTTGTCTGGTGTCAAAAATAATAGGGGCCGCTGTCATCAGAGTAAGTTTAAACTGAGTTCTACT
AACTAACGAGTAATATTTAAATTTTCAGCATCTCGCGCCCGTGCCTCTGACTTCTAAGTCCAATTACTCT
TCAACATCCCTACATGCTCTTTCTCCCTGTGCTCCCACCCCCTATTTTTGTTATTATCAAAAAACTTCTC
TTAATTTCTTTGTTTTTTAGCTTCTTTTAAGTCACCTCTAACAATGAAATTGTGTAGATTCAAAAATAGA
ATTAATTCGTAATAAAAAGTCGAAAAAAATTGTGCTCCCTCCCCCCATTAATAATAATTCTATCCCAAAA
TCTACACAATGTTCTGTGTACACTTCTTATGTTTTTTACTTCTGATAAATTTTTTTGAAACATCATAGAA
AAAACCGCACACAAAATACCTTATCATATGTTACGTTTCAGTTTATGACCGCAATTTTTATTTCTTCGCA
CGTCTGGGCCTCTCATGACGTCAAATCATGCTCATCGTGAAAAAGTTTTGGAGTATTTTTGGAATTTTTC
AATCAAGTGAAAGTTTATGAAATTAATTTTCCTGCTTTTGCTTTTTGGGGTTTCCCCTATTGTTTGTCAA
GATTTCGAGGACGGCGTTTTTCTTGCTAAAATCACAAGTATTGATGAGCACGATGCAAGAAAGATCGGAA
GAAGGTTTGGGTTTGAGGCTCAGTGGAAGGTGAGTAGAAGTTGATAATTTGAAAGTGGAGTAGTGTCTAT
GGGGTTTTTGCCTTAAATGACAGAATACATTCCCAATATACCAAACATAACTGTTTCCTACTAGTCGGCC
GTACGGGCCCTTTCGTCTCGCGCGTTTCGGTGATGACGGTGAAAACCTCTGACACATGCAGCTCCCGGAG
ACGGTCACAGCTTGTCTGTAAGCGGATGCCGGGAGCAGACAAGCCCGTCAGGGCGCGTCAGCGGGTGTTG
GCGGGTGTCGGGGCTGGCTTAACTATGCGGCATCAGAGCAGATTGTACTGAGAGTGCACCATATGCGGTG
TGAAATACCGCACAGATGCGTAAGGAGAAAATACCGCATCAGGCGGCCTTAAGGGCCTCGTGATACGCCT
ATTTTTATAGGTTAATGTCATGATAATAATGGTTTCTTAGACGTCAGGTGGCACTTTTCGGGGAAATGTG
CGCGGAACCCCTATTTGTTTATTTTTCTAAATACATTCAAATATGTATCCGCTCATGAGACAATAACCCT
GATAAATGCTTCAATAATATTGAAAAAGGAAGAGTATGAGTATTCAACATTTCCGTGTCGCCCTTATTCC
CTTTTTTGCGGCATTTTGCCTTCCTGTTTTTGCTCACCCAGAAACGCTGGTGAAAGTAAAAGATGCTGAA
GATCAGTTGGGTGCACGAGTGGGTTACATCGAACTGGATCTCAACAGCGGTAAGATCCTTGAGAGTTTTC
GCCCCGAAGAACGTTTTCCAATGATGAGCACTTTTAAAGTTCTGCTATGTGGCGCGGTATTATCCCGTAT
TGACGCCGGGCAAGAGCAACTCGGTCGCCGCATACACTATTCTCAGAATGACTTGGTTGAGTACTCACCA
GTCACAGAAAAGCATCTTACGGATGGCATGACAGTAAGAGAATTATGCAGTGCTGCCATAACCATGAGTG
ATAACACTGCGGCCAACTTACTTCTGACAACGATCGGAGGACCGAAGGAGCTAACCGCTTTTTTGCACAA
CATGGGGGATCATGTAACTCGCCTTGATCGTTGGGAACCGGAGCTGAATGAAGCCATACCAAACGACGAG
CGTGACACCACGATGCCTGTAGCAATGGCAACAACGTTGCGCAAACTATTAACTGGCGAACTACTTACTC
TAGCTTCCCGGCAACAATTAATAGACTGGATGGAGGCGGATAAAGTTGCAGGACCACTTCTGCGCTCGGC
CCTTCCGGCTGGCTGGTTTATTGCTGATAAATCTGGAGCCGGTGAGCGTGGGTCTCGCGGTATCATTGCA
GCACTGGGGCCAGATGGTAAGCCCTCCCGTATCGTAGTTATCTACACGACGGGGAGTCAGGCAACTATGG
ATGAACGAAATAGACAGATCGCTGAGATAGGTGCCTCACTGATTAAGCATTGGTAACTGTCAGACCAAGT
TTACTCATATATACTTTAGATTGATTTAAAACTTCATTTTTAATTTAAAAGGATCTAGGTGAAGATCCTT
TTTGATAATCTCATGACCAAAATCCCTTAACGTGAGTTTTCGTTCCACTGAGCGTCAGACCCCGTAGAAA
AGATCAAAGGATCTTCTTGAGATCCTTTTTTTCTGCGCGTAATCTGCTGCTTGCAAACAAAAAAACCACC
GCTACCAGCGGTGGTTTGTTTGCCGGATCAAGAGCTACCAACTCTTTTTCCGAAGGTAACTGGCTTCAGC
AGAGCGCAGATACCAAATACTGTTCTTCTAGTGTAGCCGTAGTTAGGCCACCACTTCAAGAACTCTGTAG
CACCGCCTACATACCTCGCTCTGCTAATCCTGTTACCAGTGGCTGCTGCCAGTGGCGATAAGTCGTGTCT
TACCGGGTTGGACTCAAGACGATAGTTACCGGATAAGGCGCAGCGGTCGGGCTGAACGGGGGGTTCGTGC
ACACAGCCCAGCTTGGAGCGAACGACCTACACCGAACTGAGATACCTACAGCGTGAGCTATGAGAAAGCG
CCACGCTTCCCGAAGGGAGAAAGGCGGACAGGTATCCGGTAAGCGGCAGGGTCGGAACAGGAGAGCGCAC
GAGGGAGCTTCCAGGGGGAAACGCCTGGTATCTTTATAGTCCTGTCGGGTTTCGCCACCTCTGACTTGAG
CGTCGATTTTTGTGATGCTCGTCAGGGGGGCGGAGCCTATGGAAAAACGCCAGCAACGCGGCCTTTTTAC
GGTTCCTGGCCTTTTGCTGGCCTTTTGCTCACATGTTCTTTCCTGCGTTATCCCCTGATTCTGTGGATAA
CCGTATTACCGCCTTTGAGTGAGCTGATACCGCTCGCCGCAGCCGAACGACCGAGCGCAGCGAGTCAGTG
AGCGAGGAAGCGGAAGAGCGCCCAATACGCAAACCGCCTCTCCCCGCGCGTTGGCCGATTCATTAATGCA
GCTGGCACGACAGGTTTCCCGACTGGAAAGCGGGCAGTGAGCGCAACGCAATTAATGTGAGTTAGCTCAC
TCATTAGGCACCCCAGGCTTTACACTTTATGCTTCCGGCTCGTATGTTGTGTGGAATTGTGAGCGGATAA
CAATTTCACACAGGAAACAGCTATGACCATGATTACGCCAAGCTGTAAGTTTAAACATGATCTTACTAAC
TAACTATTCTCATTTAAATTTTCAGAGCTTAAAAATGGCTGAAATCACTCACAACGATGGATACGCTAAC
AACTTGGAAATGAAAT
Features (pLannotate 1.2.2; 16 found; start..end, strand, type, name):
   4865..4898    -  protein_bind   FRT (minimal): supports FLP-mediated excision but not integration (Turan and Bode, 2011) FLP recombinase from the Saccharomyces cerevisiae 2μ plasmid
   5380..5413    -  protein_bind   FRT (minimal): supports FLP-mediated excision but not integration (Turan and Bode, 2011) FLP recombinase from the Saccharomyces cerevisiae 2μ plasmid
   5413..5444    +  CDS            mEGFP (fragment): monomeric enhanced GFP, optimized with synthetic introns for expression in C. elegans
   5867..6028    +  CDS            sup-9 (fragment): SUP9_CAEEL - Experimental evidence at protein level: Swiss-Prot protein existence level 1. Potassium channel involved in coordination of muscle contraction (PubMed:14534247). Activity is regulated by sup-18 (PubMed:24586202). From Caenorhabditis elegans.
   6627..6824    +  CDS            KCNK16 (fragment): KCNKG_HUMAN - Also known as TALK1. Experimental evidence at protein level: Swiss-Prot protein existence level 1. Outward rectifying potassium channel. Produces rapidly activating and non-inactivating outward rectifier K(+) currents. From Homo sapiens (Human).
   7496..8356    +  CDS            sg25: sg25 is a basic (constitutively fluorescent) green fluorescent protein published in 1997, derived from Aequorea victoria.
   8977..9129    +  CDS            aex-5 (fragment): AEX5_CAEEL - Also known as kpc-3 From Caenorhabditis elegans.
   9257..9292    +  CDS            rop (fragment): Rop protein, which maintains plasmids at low copy number; rop
   9394..9493    +  misc_feature   bom (fragment): basis of mobility region from pBR322
   9591..9695    +  promoter       AmpR promoter: bla
   9696..10556   +  CDS            AmpR: β-lactamase; bla; confers resistance to ampicillin, carbenicillin, and related antibiotics
  10727..11315   +  rep_origin     ori: high-copy-number ColE1/pMB1/pBR322/pUC origin of replication
  11498..11590   +  CDS            lacI (fragment): lac repressor; lacI; The lac repressor binds to the lac operator to inhibit transcription in E. coli. This inhibition can be relieved by adding lactose or isopropyl-β-D-thiogalactopyranoside (IPTG).
  11603..11624   +  protein_bind   CAP binding site: CAP binding activates transcription in the presence of cAMP. E. coli catabolite activator protein
  11639..11669   +  promoter       lac promoter: promoter for the E. coli lac operon
  11673..11695   +  protein_bind   lac operator (fragment): The lac repressor binds to the lac operator to inhibit transcription in E. coli. This inhibition can be relieved by adding lactose or isopropyl-β-D-thiogalactopyranoside (IPTG). lac repressor encoded by lacI
