[The description below was written by a language model from this plasmid's Addgene catalogue record and pLannotate feature annotations shown in this document.]
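Description:
pJH4203 is a C. elegans expression plasmid built on a pBluescript-type (pBSK) backbone, about 11.8 kb in total. It is propagated in E. coli as a high-copy plasmid through a ColE1/pUC-type origin and selected with ampicillin via the β-lactamase gene. Residual lac promoter/operator and CAP-site sequences, along with short rop and bom fragments, are backbone remnants with no role in the worm.

The payload is a FLP-dependent "FLP-on" cassette. The rig-3 promoter, which according to the record drives expression in the AVA interneurons and some other neurons, sits upstream of a let-858-derived stop cassette flanked by two minimal FRT sites in the same orientation. These minimal sites support FLP-mediated excision. Until FLP recombinase is supplied, the stop element blocks expression of the downstream coding sequence. After excision, Prig-3 drives a gain-of-function form of twk-40, a C. elegans two-pore-domain potassium channel, fused at its C terminus to GFP and followed by the unc-54 3' UTR. The specific gain-of-function mutation is not stated in the record.

The automated annotation does not label the promoter, the stop cassette or twk-40 itself. Its partial matches to related K2P channels (sup-9, KCNK16) fall where the twk-40 insert lies, and the GFP-family coding feature just downstream corresponds to the tag. The small aex-5 hit after GFP probably reflects genomic sequence carried with the unc-54 3' UTR.

Combining this plasmid with a FLP source under a second promoter allows intersectional restriction of expression, probably to narrow it to AVA. The GFP fusion marks the expressing cells, and a gain-of-function potassium leak channel would be expected to hyperpolarise and so dampen their activity. The associated study concerns a tonically active neuron that modulates motor states.
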