Addgene plasmid #200160: pJH4203
Purpose: Prig-3 FRT let858 (stop) FRT twk-40(gf)::GFP unc-54 3' UTR C.elegans AVA and other neurons expression of twk-40 (gf ) GFP
Depositing lab: Mei Zhen. Depositing organization: Sinai Health System. Publication: A tonically active master neuron modulates mutually exclusive motor states at two timescales. Meng J, Ahamed T, Yu B, Hung W, Ei Mouridi S, Wang Z, Zhang Y, Wen Q, Boulin T, Gao S, Zhen M. Sci Adv. 2024 Apr 12;10(15):eadk0002. doi: 10.1126/sciadv.adk0002. Epub 2024 Apr 10. PubMed 38598630.
Backbone
  Vector backbone: pBSK
  Backbone manufacturer: stratagene
  Backbone size w/o insert (bp): 9792
  Total vector size (bp): 11845
  Vector type: Worm Expression
Growth in bacteria
  Bacterial resistance: Ampicillin, 100 μg/mL
  Growth temperature: 37°C
  Growth strain: DH5alpha
  Copy number: High Copy
Gene/Insert
  Gene/Insert name: twk-40
  Species: C. elegans (nematode)
  Insert size (bp): 2043
  Entrez Gene: twk-40 (a.k.a. CELE_T28A8.1)
  Promoter: Prig-3
  Tag / fusion protein: GFP (C terminal on backbone)
  Cloning method: Gibson Cloning
  Sequencing primers: 5′ catacatatttaaattttcagGgctagcatggcaacatggaaaacctacgcccggata; 3′ agaactcaagaagttcatgttatgagtaaaggagaagaacttttcactg
Terms and licenses: Academic/Nonprofit Terms; Industry Terms: Not Available to Industry
Depositor comments: Please visit for https://www.biorxiv.org/content/10.1101/2021.09.21.461278v4 bioRxiv preprint.
How to cite: pJH4203 was a gift from Mei Zhen (Addgene plasmid # 200160 ; http://n2t.net/addgene:200160 ; RRID:Addgene_200160)
